>Addgene plasmid #147739 | pcDNA3.1-MS2-HA-HsStaufen1-T2_V | depositor full sequence | sequence record 290186 | Full Sequence
GACGGATCGGGAGATCTCCCGATCCCCTATGGTGCACTCTCAGTACAATCTGCTCTGATGCCGCATAGTT
AAGCCAGTATCTGCTCCCTGCTTGTGTGTTGGAGGTCGCTGAGTAGTGCGCGAGCAAAATTTAAGCTACA
ACAAGGCAAGGCTTGACCGACAATTGCATGAAGAATCTGCTTAGGGTTAGGCGTTTTGCGCTGCTTCGCG
ATGTACGGGCCAGATATACGCGTTGACATTGATTATTGACTAGTTATTAATAGTAATCAATTACGGGGTC
ATTAGTTCATAGCCCATATATGGAGTTCCGCGTTACATAACTTACGGTAAATGGCCCGCCTGGCTGACCG
CCCAACGACCCCCGCCCATTGACGTCAATAATGACGTATGTTCCCATAGTAACGCCAATAGGGACTTTCC
ATTGACGTCAATGGGTGGAGTATTTACGGTAAACTGCCCACTTGGCAGTACATCAAGTGTATCATATGCC
AAGTACGCCCCCTATTGACGTCAATGACGGTAAATGGCCCGCCTGGCATTATGCCCAGTACATGACCTTA
TGGGACTTTCCTACTTGGCAGTACATCTACGTATTAGTCATCGCTATTACCATGGTGATGCGGTTTTGGC
AGTACATCAATGGGCGTGGATAGCGGTTTGACTCACGGGGATTTCCAAGTCTCCACCCCATTGACGTCAA
TGGGAGTTTGTTTTGGCACCAAAATCAACGGGACTTTCCAAAATGTCGTAACAACTCCGCCCCATTGACG
CAAATGGGCGGTAGGCGTGTACGGTGGGAGGTCTATATAAGCAGAGCTCTCTGGCTAACTAGAGAACCCA
CTGCTTACTGGCTTATCGAAATTAATACGACTCACTATAGGGAGACCCAAGCTTGCCACCATGGCTTCTA
ACTTTACTCAGTTCGTTCTCGTCGACAATGGCGGAACTGGCGACGTGACTGTCGCCCCAAGCAACTTCGC
TAACGGGGTCGCTGAATGGATCAGCTCTAACTCGCGATCACAGGCTTACAAAGTAACCTGTAGCGTTCGT
CAGAGCTCTGCGCAGAATCGCAAATACACCATCAAAGTCGAGGTGCCTAAAGTGGCAACCCAGACTGTTG
GTGGTGAAGAGCTTCCTGTAGCCGGATGGAGATCTTACTTAAATATGGAACTAACCATTCCAATTTTCGC
CACGAATTCCGACTGCGAGCTTATTGTTAAGGCAATGCAAGGTCTCCTAAAAGATGGAAACCCGATTCCC
TCGGCCATCGCGGCCAACTCCGGCATCTACGGAGGTGGAGGTGGATCTGGTGGATCTCCTCCACATATGG
CTTACCCATACGATGTTCCAGATTACGCTCCTCCAAAGCTTGGATCCGAATTCCCGGGTCGACTCGAGAT
GAAACTTGGAAAAAAACCAATGTATAAGCCTGTTGACCCTTACTCTCGGATGCAGTCCACCTATAACTAC
AACATGAGAGGAGGTGCTTATCCCCCGAGGTACTTTTACCCATTTCCAGTTCCACCTTTACTTTATCAAG
TGGAACTTTCTGTGGGAGGACAGCAATTTAATGGCAAAGGAAAGACAAGACAGGCTGCGAAACACGATGC
TGCTGCCAAAGCGTTGAGGATCCTGCAGAATGAGCCCCTGCCAGAGAGGCTGGAGGTGAATGGAAGAGAA
TCCGAAGAAGAAAATCTCAATAAATCTGAAATAAGTCAAGTGTTTGAGATTGCACTTAAACGGAACTTGC
CTGTGAATTTCGAGGTGGCCCGGGAGAGTGGCCCACCCCACATGAAGAACTTTGTGACCAAGGTTTCGGT
TGGGGAGTTTGTGGGGGAAGGTGAAGGGAAAAGCAAGAAGATTTCAAAGAAAAATGCCGCCATAGCTGTT
CTTGAGGAGCTGAAGAAGTTACCGCCCCTGCCTGCAGTTGAACGAGTAAAGCCTAGAATCAAAAAGAAAA
CAAAACCCATAGTCAAGCCACAGACAAGCCCAGAATATGGCCAGGGGATCAATCCGATTAGCCGACTGGC
CCAGATCCAGCAGGCAAAAAAGGAGAAGGAGCCAGAGTACACGCTCCTCACAGAGCGAGGCCTCCCGCGC
CGCAGGGAGTTTGTGATGCAGGTGAAGGTTGGAAACCACACTGCAGAAGGAACGGGCACCAACAAGAAGG
TGGCCAAGCGCAATGCAGCCGAGAACATGCTGGAGATCCTTGGTTTCAAAGTCCCGCAGGCGCAGCCCAC
CAAACCCGCACTCAAGTCAGAGGAGAAGACACCCATAAAGAAACCAGGGGATGGAAGAAAAGTAACCTTT
TTTGAACCTGGCTCTGGGGATGAAAATGGGACTAGTAATAAAGAGGATGAGTTCAGGATGCCTTATCTAA
GTCATCAGCAGCTGCCTGCTGGAATTCTTCCCATGGTGCCCGAGGTCGCCCAGGCTGTAGGAGTTAGTCA
AGGACATCACACCAAAGATTTTACCAGGGCAGCTCCGAATCCTGCCAAGGCCACGGTAACTGCCATGATA
GCCCGAGAGTTGTTGTATGGGGGCACCTCGCCCACAGCCGAGACCATTTTAAAGAATAACATCTCTTCAG
GCCACGTACCCCATGGACCTCTCACGAGACCCTCTGAGCAACTGGACTATCTTTCCAGAGTCCAGGGATT
CCAGGTTGAATACAAAGACTTCCCCAAAAACAACAAGAACGAATTTGTATCTCTTATCAATTGCTCCTCT
CAGCCACCTCTGATCAGCCATGGTATCGGCAAGGATGTGGAGTCCTGCCATGATATGGCTGCGCTGAACA
TCTTAAAGTTGCTGTCTGAGTTGGACCAACAAAGTACAGAGATGCCAAGAACAGGAAACGGACCAATGTC
TGTGTGTGGGAGGTGCTGAGCGGCCGCCTAGAGGGCCCTATTCTATAGTGTCACCTAAATGCTAGAGCTC
GCTGATCAGCCTCGACTGTGCCTTCTAGTTGCCAGCCATCTGTTGTTTGCCCCTCCCCCGTGCCTTCCTT
GACCCTGGAAGGTGCCACTCCCACTGTCCTTTCCTAATAAAATGAGGAAATTGCATCGCATTGTCTGAGT
AGGTGTCATTCTATTCTGGGGGGTGGGGTGGGGCAGGACAGCAAGGGGGAGGATTGGGAAGACAATAGCA
GGCATGCTGGGGATGCGGTGGGCTCTATGGCTTCTGAGGCGGAAAGAACCAGCTGGGGCTCTAGGGGGTA
TCCCC
[124 nt withheld, positions 3226-3349]
C
[91 nt withheld, positions 3351-3441]
A
[49 nt withheld, positions 3443-3491]
CCTTTGACGTTGGAGTCCACGTTCTTT
[37 nt withheld, positions 3519-3555]
ACCCTATCTCGGTCTATTCTTTTGATTTATAAGGGATTTTGCCGATTTCGGCCTATTGGTTAAAAAATGA
GCTGATTTAACAAAAATTTAACGCGAATTAATTCTGTGGAATGTGTGTCAGTTAGGGTGTGGAAAGTCCC
CAGGCTCCCCAGCAGGCAGAAGTATGCAAAGCATGCATCTCAATTAGTCAGCAACCAGGTGTGGAAAGTC
CCCAGGCTCCCCAGCAGGCAGAAGTATGCAAAGCATGCATCTCAATTAGTCAGCAACCATAGTCCCGCCC
CTAACTCCGCCCATCCCGCCCCTAACTCCGCCCAGTTCCGCCCATTCTCCGCCCCATGGCTGACTAATTT
TTTTTATTTATGCAGAGGCCGAGGCCGCCTCTGCCTCTGAGCTATTCCAGAAGTAGTGAGGAGGCTTTTT
TGGAGGCCTAGGCTTTTGCAAAAAGCTCCCGGGAGCTTGTATATCCATTTTCGGATCTGATCAAGAGACA
GGATGAGGATCGTTTCGCATGATTGAACAAGATGGATTGCACGCAGGTTCTCCGGCCGCTTGGGTGGAGA
GGCTATTCGGCTATGACTGGGCACAACAGACAATCGGCTGCTCTGATGCCGCCGTGTTCCGGCTGTCAGC
GCAGGGGCGCCCGGTTCTTTTTGTCAAGACCGACCTGTCCGGTGCCCTGAATGAACTGCAGGACGAGGCA
GCGCGGCTATCGTGGCTGGCCACGACGGGCGTTCCTTGCGCAGCTGTGCTCGACGTTGTCACTGAAGCGG
GAAGGGACTGGCTGCTATTGGGCGAAGTGCCGGGGCAGGATCTCCTGTCATCTCACCTTGCTCCTGCCGA
GAAAGTATCCATCATGGCTGATGCAATGCGGCGGCTGCATACGCTTGATCCGGCTACCTGCCCATTCGAC
CACCAAGCGAAACATCGCATCGAGCGAGCACGTACTCGGATGGAAGCCGGTCTTGTCGATCAGGATGATC
TGGACGAAGAGCATCAGGGGCTCGCGCCAGCCGAACTGTTCGCCAGGCTCAAGGCGCGCATGCCCGACGG
CGAGGATCTCGTCGTGACCCATGGCGATGCCTGCTTGCCGAATATCATGGTGGAAAATGGCCGCTTTTCT
GGATTCATCGACTGTGGCCGGCTGGGTGTGGCGGACCGCTATCAGGACATAGCGTTGGCTACCCGTGATA
TTGCTGAAGAGCTTGGCGGCGAATGGGCTGACCGCTTCCTCGTGCTTTACGGTATCGCCGCTCCCGATTC
GCAGCGCATCGCCTTCTATCGCCTTCTTGACGAGTTCTTCTGAGCGGGACTCTGGGGTTCGAAATGACCG
ACCAAGCGACGCCCAACCTGCCATCACGAGATTTCGATTCCACCGCCGCCTTCTATGAAAGGTTGGGCTT
CGGAATCGTTTTCCGGGACGCCGGCTGGATGATCCTCCAGCGCGGGGATCTCATGCTGGAGTTCTTCGCC
CACCCCAACTTGTTTATTGCAGCTTATAATGGTTACAAATAAAGCAATAGCATCACAAATTTCACAAATA
AAGCATTTTTTTCACTGCATTCTAGTTGTGGTTTGTCCAAACTCATCAATGTATCTTATCATGTCTGTAT
ACCGTCGACCTCTAGCTAGAGCTTGGCGTAATCATGGTCATAGCTGTTTCCTGTGTGAAATTGTTATCCG
CTCACAATTCCACACAACATACGAGCCGGAAGCATAAAGTGTAAAGCCTGGGGTGCCTAATGAGTGAGCT
AACTCACATTAATTGCGTTGCGCTCACTGCCCGCTTTCCAGTCGGGAAACCTGTCGTGCCAGCTGCATTA
ATGAATCGGCCAACGCGCGGGGAGAGGCGGTTTGCGTATTGGGCGCTCTTCCGCTTCCTCGCTCACTGAC
TCGCTGCGCTCGGTCGTTCGGCTGCGGCGAGCGGTATCAGCTCACTCAAAGGCGGTAATACGGTTATCCA
CAGAATCAGGGGATAACGCAGGAAAGAACATGTGAGCAAAAGGCCAGCAAAAGGCCAGGAACCGTAAAAA
GGCCGCGTTGCTGGCGTTTTTCCATAGGCTCCGCCCCCCTGACGAGCATCACAAAAATCGACGCTCAAGT
CAGAGGTGGCGAAACCCGACAGGACTATAAAGATACCAGGCGTTTCCCCCTGGAAGCTCCCTCGTGCGCT
CTCCTGTTCCGACCCTGCCGCTTACCGGATACCTGTCCGCCTTTCTCCCTTCGGGAAGCGTGGCGCTTTC
TCATAGCTCACGCTGTAGGTATCTCAGTTCGGTGTAGGTCGTTCGCTCCAAGCTGGGCTGTGTGCACGAA
CCCCCCGTTCAGCCCGACCGCTGCGCCTTATCCGGTAACTATCGTCTTGAGTCCAACCCGGTAAGACACG
ACTTATCGCCACTGGCAGCAGCCACTGGTAACAGGATTAGCAGAGCGAGGTATGTAGGCGGTGCTACAGA
GTTCTTGAAGTGGTGGCCTAACTACGGCTACACTAGAAGAACAGTATTTGGTATCTGCGCTCTGCTGAAG
CCAGTTACCTTCGGAAAAAGAGTTGGTAGCTCTTGATCCGGCAAACAAACCACCGCTGGTAGCGGTTTTT
TTGTTTGCAAGCAGCAGATTACGCGCAGAAAAAAAGGATCTCAAGAAGATCCTTTGATCTTTTCTACGGG
GTCTGACGCTCAGTGGAACGAAAACTCACGTTAAGGGATTTTGGTCATGAGATTATCAAAAAGGATCTTC
ACCTAGATCCTTTTAAATTAAAAATGAAGTTTTAAATCAATCTAAAGTATATATGAGTAAACTTGGTCTG
ACAGTTACCAATGCTTAATCAGTGAGGCACCTATCTCAGCGATCTGTCTATTTCGTTCATCCATAGTTGC
CTGACTCCCCGTCGTGTAGATAACTACGATACGGGAGGGCTTACCATCTGGCCCCAGTGCTGCAATGATA
CCGCGAGACCCACGCTCACCGGCTCCAGATTTATCAGCAATAAACCAGCCAGCCGGAAGGGCCGAGCGCA
GAAGTGGTCCTGCAACTTTATCCGCCTCCATCCAGTCTATTAATTGTTGCCGGGAAGCTAGAGTAAGTAG
TTCGCCAGTTAATAGTTTGCGCAACGTTGTTGCCATTGCTACAGGCATCGTGGTGTCACGCTCGTCGTTT
GGTATGGCTTCATTCAGCTCCGGTTCCCAACGATCAAGGCGAGTTACATGATCCCCCATGTTGTGCAAAA
AAGCGGTTAGCTCCTTCGGTCCTCCGATCGTTGTCAGAAGTAAGTTGGCCGCAGTGTTATCACTCATGGT
TATGGCAGCACTGCATAATTCTCTTACTGTCATGCCATCCGTAAGATGCTTTTCTGTGACTGGTGAGTAC
TCAACCAAGTCATTCTGAGAATAGTGTATGCGGCGACCGAGTTGCTCTTGCCCGGCGTCAATACGGGATA
ATACCGCGCCACATAGCAGAACTTTAAAAGTGCTCATCATTGGAAAACGTTCTTCGGGGCGAAAACTCTC
AAGGATCTTACCGCTGTTGAGATCCAGTTCGATGTAACCCACTCGTGCACCCAACTGATCTTCAGCATCT
TTTACTTTCACCAGCGTTTCTGGGTGAGCAAAAACAGGAAGGCAAAATGCCGCAAAAAAGGGAATAAGGG
CGACACGGAAATGTTGAATACTCATACTCTTCCTTTTTCAATATTATTGAAGCATTTATCAGGGTTATTG
TCTCATGAGCGGATACATATTTGAATGTATTTAGAAAAATAAACAAATAGGGGTTCCGCGCACATTTCCC
CGAAAAGTGCCACCTGACGTC
Features (pLannotate 1.2.2; 23 found; start..end, strand, type, name):
     28..80      -  misc_feature   bom (fragment): basis of mobility region from pBR322
    235..614     +  enhancer       CMV enhancer: human cytomegalovirus immediate early enhancer
    615..818     +  promoter       CMV promoter: human cytomegalovirus (CMV) immediate early promoter
    814..847     +  LTR            5' LTR (truncated) (fragment): truncated 5' long terminal repeat (LTR) from HIV-1
    863..881     +  promoter       T7 promoter: promoter for bacteriophage T7 RNA polymerase
    904..1290    +  CDS            MS2: bacteriophage MS2 coat protein binds to a specific stem-loop structure in the viral RNA (Peabody, 1993)
   1333..1359    +  CDS            3xHA (fragment): three tandem HA epitope tags
   1420..2886    +  CDS            Stau1: STAU1_MOUSE - Also known as Stau. Experimental evidence at protein level: Swiss-Prot protein existence level 1. Binds double-stranded RNA (regardless of the sequence) and tubulin. May play a role in specific positioning of mRNAs at given sites in the cell by cross-linking cytoskeletal and RNA components, and in stimulating their translation at the site. From Mus musculus (Mouse).
   2912..2930    -  promoter       SP6 promoter: promoter for bacteriophage SP6 RNA polymerase
   2956..3180    +  polyA_signal   bGH poly(A) signal: bovine growth hormone polyadenylation signal
   3184..3205    +  promoter       SV40 promoter (fragment): SV40 enhancer and early promoter
   3226..3654    +  rep_origin     f1 ori (sequence partly withheld): f1 bacteriophage origin of replication; arrow indicates direction of (+) strand synthesis
   3668..3997    +  promoter       SV40 promoter: SV40 enhancer and early promoter
   4064..4855    +  CDS            neo: KKA2_KLEPN - Also known as kan, nptII. Experimental evidence at protein level: Swiss-Prot protein existence level 1. Resistance to kanamycin, neomycin, paromomycin, ribostamycin, butirosin and gentamicin B. From Klebsiella pneumoniae.
   4879..5037    +  CDS            ble (fragment): BLE_KLEPN - Experimental evidence at protein level: Swiss-Prot protein existence level 1. Binding protein with a strong affinity to the bleomycin family of antibiotics. Binds to CL990; an antimitotic-antibiotic compound. From Klebsiella pneumoniae.
   5032..5153    +  polyA_signal   SV40 poly(A) signal: SV40 polyadenylation signal
   5226..5242    -  protein_bind   lac operator: The lac repressor binds to the lac operator to inhibit transcription in E. coli. This inhibition can be relieved by adding lactose or isopropyl-β-D-thiogalactopyranoside (IPTG). lac repressor encoded by lacI
   5250..5280    -  promoter       lac promoter: promoter for the E. coli lac operon
   5295..5316    -  protein_bind   CAP binding site: CAP binding activates transcription in the presence of cAMP. E. coli catabolite activator protein
   5329..5421    -  CDS            lacI (fragment): lac repressor; lacI; The lac repressor binds to the lac operator to inhibit transcription in E. coli. This inhibition can be relieved by adding lactose or isopropyl-β-D-thiogalactopyranoside (IPTG).
   5604..6189    -  rep_origin     ori: high-copy-number ColE1/pMB1/pBR322/pUC origin of replication
   6360..7220    -  CDS            AmpR: β-lactamase; bla; confers resistance to ampicillin, carbenicillin, and related antibiotics
   7221..7325    -  promoter       AmpR promoter: bla
