>Addgene plasmid #147739 | pcDNA3.1-MS2-HA-HsStaufen1-T2_V | addgene full sequence | sequence record 420958 | Addgene NGS Result
GGGAGATCTCCCGATCCCCTATGGTGCACTCTCAGTACAATCTGCTCTGATGCCGCATAGTTAAGCCAGT
ATCTGCTCCCTGCTTGTGTGTTGGAGGTCGCTGAGTAGTGCGCGAGCAAAATTTAAGCTACAACAAGGCA
AGGCTTGACCGACAATTGCATGAAGAATCTGCTTAGGGTTAGGCGTTTTGCGCTGCTTCGCGATGTACGG
GCCAGATATACGCGTTGACATTGATTATTGACTAGTTATTAATAGTAATCAATTACGGGGTCATTAGTTC
ATAGCCCATATATGGAGTTCCGCGTTACATAACTTACGGTAAATGGCCCGCCTGGCTGACCGCCCAACGA
CCCCCGCCCATTGACGTCAATAATGACGTATGTTCCCATAGTAACGCCAATAGGGACTTTCCATTGACGT
CAATGGGTGGAGTATTTACGGTAAACTGCCCACTTGGCAGTACATCAAGTGTATCATATGCCAAGTACGC
CCCCTATTGACGTCAATGACGGTAAATGGCCCGCCTGGCATTATGCCCAGTACATGACCTTATGGGACTT
TCCTACTTGGCAGTACATCTACGTATTAGTCATCGCTATTACCATGGTGATGCGGTTTTGGCAGTACATC
AATGGGCGTGGATAGCGGTTTGACTCACGGGGATTTCCAAGTCTCCACCCCATTGACGTCAATGGGAGTT
TGTTTTGGCACCAAAATCAACGGGACTTTCCAAAATGTCGTAACAACTCCGCCCCATTGACGCAAATGGG
CGGTAGGCGTGTACGGTGGGAGGTCTATATAAGCAGAGCTCTCTGGCTAACTAGAGAACCCACTGCTTAC
TGGCTTATCGAAATTAATACGACTCACTATAGGGAGACCCAAGCTTGCCACCATGGCTTCTAACTTTACT
CAGTTCGTTCTCGTCGACAATGGCGGAACTGGCGACGTGACTGTCGCCCCAAGCAACTTCGCTAACGGGG
TCGCTGAATGGATCAGCTCTAACTCGCGATCACAGGCTTACAAAGTAACCTGTAGCGTTCGTCAGAGCTC
TGCGCAGAATCGCAAATACACCATCAAAGTCGAGGTGCCTAAAGTGGCAACCCAGACTGTTGGTGGTGAA
GAGCTTCCTGTAGCCGGATGGAGATCTTACTTAAATATGGAACTAACCATTCCAATTTTCGCCACGAATT
CCGACTGCGAGCTTATTGTTAAGGCAATGCAAGGTCTCCTAAAAGATGGAAACCCGATTCCCTCGGCCAT
CGCGGCCAACTCCGGCATCTACGGAGGTGGAGGTGGATCTGGTGGATCTCCTCCACATATGGCTTACCCA
TACGATGTTCCAGATTACGCTCCTCCAAAGCTTGGATCCGAATTCCCGGGTCGACTCGAGATGAAACTTG
GAAAAAAACCAATGTATAAGCCTGTTGACCCTTACTCTCGGATGCAGTCCACCTATAACTACAACATGAG
AGGAGGTGCTTATCCCCCGAGGTACTTTTACCCATTTCCAGTTCCACCTTTACTTTATCAAGTGGAACTT
TCTGTGGGAGGACAGCAATTTAATGGCAAAGGAAAGACAAGACAGGCTGCGAAACACGATGCTGCTGCCA
AAGCGTTGAGGATCCTGCAGAATGAGCCCCTGCCAGAGAGGCTGGAGGTGAATGGAAGAGAATCCGAAGA
AGAAAATCTCAATAAATCTGAAATAAGTCAAGTGTTTGAGATTGCACTTAAACGGAACTTGCCTGTGAAT
TTCGAGAGGTGGCCCGGGAGAGTGGCCCACCCCACATGAAGAACTTTGTGACCAAGGTTTCGGTTGGGGA
GTTTGTGGGGGAAGGTGAAGGGAAAAGCAAGAAGATTTCAAAGAAAAATGCCGCCATAGCTGTTCTTGAG
GAGCTGAAGAAGTTACCGCCCCTGCCTGCAGTTGAACGAGTAAAGCCTAGAATCAAAAAGAAAACAAAAC
CCATAGTCAAGCCACAGACAAGCCCAGAATATGGCCAGGGGATCAATCCGATTAGCCGACTGGCCCAGAT
CCAGCAGGCAAAAAAGGAGAAGGAGCCAGAGTACACGCTCCTCACAGAGCGAGGCCTCCCGCGCCGCAGG
GAGTTTGTGATGCAGGTGAAGGTTGGAAACCACACTGCAGAAGGAACGGGCACCAACAAGAAGGTGGCCA
AGCGCAATGCAGCCGAGAACATGCTGGAGATCCTTGGTTTCAAAGTCCCGCAGGCGCAGCCCACCAAACC
CGCACTCAAGTCAGAGGAGAAGACACCCATAAAGAAACCAGGGGATGGAAGAAAAGTAACCTTTTTTGAA
CCTGGCTCTGGGGATGAAAATGGGACTAGTAATAAAGAGGATGAGTTCAGGATGCCTTATCTAAGTCATC
AGCAGCTGCCTGCTGGAATTCTTCCCATGGTGCCCGAGGTCGCCCAGGCTGTAGGAGTTAGTCAAGGACA
TCACACCAAAGATTTTACCAGGGCAGCTCCGAATCCTGCCAAGGCCACGGTAACTGCCATGATAGCCCGA
GAGTTGTTGTATGGGGGCACCTCGCCCACAGCCGAGACCATTTTAAAGAATAACATCTCTTCAGGCCACG
TACCCCATGGACCTCTCACGAGACCCTCTGAGCAACTGGACTATCTTTCCAGAGTCCAGGGATTCCAGGT
TGAATACAAAGACTTCCCCAAAAACAACAAGAACGAATTTGTATCTCTTATCAATTGCTCCTCTCAGCCA
CCTCTGATCAGCCATGGTATCGGCAAGGATGTGGAGTCCTGCCATGATATGGCTGCGCTGAACATCTTAA
AGTTGCTGTCTGAGTTGGACCAACAAAGTACAGAGATGCCAAGAACAGGAAACGGACCAATGTCTGTGTG
TGGGAGGTGCTGAGCGGCCGCCTAGAGGGCCCTATTCTATAGTGTCACCTAAATGCTAGAGCTCGCTGAT
CAGCCTCGACTGTGCCTTCTAGTTGCCAGCCATCTGTTGTTTGCCCCTCCCCCGTGCCTTCCTTGACCCT
GGAAGGTGCCACTCCCACTGTCCTTTCCTAATAAAATGAGGAAATTGCATCGCATTGTCTGAGTAGGTGT
CATTCTATTCTGGGGGGTGGGGTGGGGCAGGACAGCAAGGGGGAGGATTGGGAAGACAATAGCAGGCATG
CTGGGGATGCGGTGGGCTCTATGGCTTCTGAGGCGGAAAGAACCAGCTGGGGCTCTAGGGGGTATCCCC
[124 nt withheld, positions 3220-3343]
C
[91 nt withheld, positions 3345-3435]
A
[49 nt withheld, positions 3437-3485]
CCTTTGACGTTGGAGTCCACGTTCTTT
[37 nt withheld, positions 3513-3549]
ACCCTATCTCGGTCTATTCTTTTGATTTATAAGGGATTTTGCCGATTTCGGCCTATTGGTTAAAAAATGA
GCTGATTTAACAAAAATTTAACGCGAATTAATTCTGTGGAATGTGTGTCAGTTAGGGTGTGGAAAGTCCC
CAGGCTCCCCAGCAGGCAGAAGTATGCAAAGCATGCATCTCAATTAGTCAGCAACCAGGTGTGGAAAGTC
CCCAGGCTCCCCAGCAGGCAGAAGTATGCAAAGCATGCATCTCAATTAGTCAGCAACCATAGTCCCGCCC
CTAACTCCGCCCATCCCGCCCCTAACTCCGCCCAGTTCCGCCCATTCTCCGCCCCATGGCTGACTAATTT
TTTTTATTTATGCAGAGGCCGAGGCCGCCTCTGCCTCTGAGCTATTCCAGAAGTAGTGAGGAGGCTTTTT
TGGAGGCCTAGGCTTTTGCAAAAAGCTCCCGGGAGCTTGTATATCCATTTTCGGATCTGATCAAGAGACA
GGATGAGGATCGTTTCGCATGATTGAACAAGATGGATTGCACGCAGGTTCTCCGGCCGCTTGGGTGGAGA
GGCTATTCGGCTATGACTGGGCACAACAGACAATCGGCTGCTCTGATGCCGCCGTGTTCCGGCTGTCAGC
GCAGGGGCGCCCGGTTCTTTTTGTCAAGACCGACCTGTCCGGTGCCCTGAATGAACTGCAGGACGAGGCA
GCGCGGCTATCGTGGCTGGCCACGACGGGCGTTCCTTGCGCAGCTGTGCTCGACGTTGTCACTGAAGCGG
GAAGGGACTGGCTGCTATTGGGCGAAGTGCCGGGGCAGGATCTCCTGTCATCTCACCTTGCTCCTGCCGA
GAAAGTATCCATCATGGCTGATGCAATGCGGCGGCTGCATACGCTTGATCCGGCTACCTGCCCATTCGAC
CACCAAGCGAAACATCGCATCGAGCGAGCACGTACTCGGATGGAAGCCGGTCTTGTCGATCAGGATGATC
TGGACGAAGAGCATCAGGGGCTCGCGCCAGCCGAACTGTTCGCCAGGCTCAAGGCGCGCATGCCCGACGG
CGAGGATCTCGTCGTGACCCATGGCGATGCCTGCTTGCCGAATATCATGGTGGAAAATGGCCGCTTTTCT
GGATTCATCGACTGTGGCCGGCTGGGTGTGGCGGACCGCTATCAGGACATAGCGTTGGCTACCCGTGATA
TTGCTGAAGAGCTTGGCGGCGAATGGGCTGACCGCTTCCTCGTGCTTTACGGTATCGCCGCTCCCGATTC
GCAGCGCATCGCCTTCTATCGCCTTCTTGACGAGTTCTTCTGAGCGGGACTCTGGGGTTCGAAATGACCG
ACCAAGCGACGCCCAACCTGCCATCACGAGATTTCGATTCCACCGCCGCCTTCTATGAAAGGTTGGGCTT
CGGAATCGTTTTCCGGGACGCCGGCTGGATGATCCTCCAGCGCGGGGATCTCATGCTGGAGTTCTTCGCC
CACCCCAACTTGTTTATTGCAGCTTATAATGGTTACAAATAAAGCAATAGCATCACAAATTTCACAAATA
AAGCATTTTTTTCACTGCATTCTAGTTGTGGTTTGTCCAAACTCATCAATGTATCTTATCATGTCTGTAT
ACCGTCGACCTCTAGCTAGAGCTTGGCGTAATCATGGTCATAGCTGTTTCCTGTGTGAAATTGTTATCCG
CTCACAATTCCACACAACATACGAGCCGGAAGCATAAAGTGTAAAGCCTGGGGTGCCTAATGAGTGAGCT
AACTCACATTAATTGCGTTGCGCTCACTGCCCGCTTTCCAGTCGGGAAACCTGTCGTGCCAGCTGCATTA
ATGAATCGGCCAACGCGCGGGGAGAGGCGGTTTGCGTATTGGGCGCTCTTCCGCTTCCTCGCTCACTGAC
TCGCTGCGCTCGGTCGTTCGGCTGCGGCGAGCGGTATCAGCTCACTCAAAGGCGGTAATACGGTTATCCA
CAGAATCAGGGGATAACGCAGGAAAGAACATGTGAGCAAAAGGCCAGCAAAAGGCCAGGAACCGTAAAAA
GGCCGCGTTGCTGGCGTTTTTCCATAGGCTCCGCCCCCCTGACGAGCATCACAAAAATCGACGCTCAAGT
CAGAGGTGGCGAAACCCGACAGGACTATAAAGATACCAGGCGTTTCCCCCTGGAAGCTCCCTCGTGCGCT
CTCCTGTTCCGACCCTGCCGCTTACCGGATACCTGTCCGCCTTTCTCCCTTCGGGAAGCGTGGCGCTTTC
TCATAGCTCACGCTGTAGGTATCTCAGTTCGGTGTAGGTCGTTCGCTCCAAGCTGGGCTGTGTGCACGAA
CCCCCCGTTCAGCCCGACCGCTGCGCCTTATCCGGTAACTATCGTCTTGAGTCCAACCCGGTAAGACACG
ACTTATCGCCACTGGCAGCAGCCACTGGTAACAGGATTAGCAGAGCGAGGTATGTAGGCGGTGCTACAGA
GTTCTTGAAGTGGTGGCCTAACTACGGCTACACTAGAAGAACAGTATTTGGTATCTGCGCTCTGCTGAAG
CCAGTTACCTTCGGAAAAAGAGTTGGTAGCTCTTGATCCGGCAAACAAACCACCGCTGGTAGCGGTGGTT
TTTTTGTTTGCAAGCAGCAGATTACGCGCAGAAAAAAAGGATCTCAAGAAGATCCTTTGATCTTTTCTAC
GGGGTCTGACGCTCAGTGGAACGAAAACTCACGTTAAGGGATTTTGGTCATGAGATTATCAAAAAGGATC
TTCACCTAGATCCTTTTAAATTAAAAATGAAGTTTTAAATCAATCTAAAGTATATATGAGTAAACTTGGT
CTGACAGTTACCAATGCTTAATCAGTGAGGCACCTATCTCAGCGATCTGTCTATTTCGTTCATCCATAGT
TGCCTGACTCCCCGTCGTGTAGATAACTACGATACGGGAGGGCTTACCATCTGGCCCCAGTGCTGCAATG
ATACCGCGAGACCCACGCTCACCGGCTCCAGATTTATCAGCAATAAACCAGCCAGCCGGAAGGGCCGAGC
GCAGAAGTGGTCCTGCAACTTTATCCGCCTCCATCCAGTCTATTAATTGTTGCCGGGAAGCTAGAGTAAG
TAGTTCGCCAGTTAATAGTTTGCGCAACGTTGTTGCCATTGCTACAGGCATCGTGGTGTCACGCTCGTCG
TTTGGTATGGCTTCATTCAGCTCCGGTTCCCAACGATCAAGGCGAGTTACATGATCCCCCATGTTGTGCA
AAAAAGCGGTTAGCTCCTTCGGTCCTCCGATCGTTGTCAGAAGTAAGTTGGCCGCAGTGTTATCACTCAT
GGTTATGGCAGCACTGCATAATTCTCTTACTGTCATGCCATCCGTAAGATGCTTTTCTGTGACTGGTGAG
TACTCAACCAAGTCATTCTGAGAATAGTGTATGCGGCGACCGAGTTGCTCTTGCCCGGCGTCAATACGGG
ATAATACCGCGCCACATAGCAGAACTTTAAAAGTGCTCATCATTGGAAAACGTTCTTCGGGGCGAAAACT
CTCAAGGATCTTACCGCTGTTGAGATCCAGTTCGATGTAACCCACTCGTGCACCCAACTGATCTTCAGCA
TCTTTTACTTTCACCAGCGTTTCTGGGTGAGCAAAAACAGGAAGGCAAAATGCCGCAAAAAAGGGAATAA
GGGCGACACGGAAATGTTGAATACTCATACTCTTCCTTTTTCAATATTATTGAAGCATTTATCAGGGTTA
TTGTCTCATGAGCGGATACATATTTGAATGTATTTAGAAAAATAAACAAATAGGGGTTCCGCGCACATTT
CCCCGAAAAGTGCCACCTGACGTCGACGGATC
Features (pLannotate 1.2.2; 24 found; start..end, strand, type, name):
     20..72      -  misc_feature   bom (fragment): basis of mobility region from pBR322
    227..606     +  enhancer       CMV enhancer: human cytomegalovirus immediate early enhancer
    607..810     +  promoter       CMV promoter: human cytomegalovirus (CMV) immediate early promoter
    806..839     +  LTR            5' LTR (truncated) (fragment): truncated 5' long terminal repeat (LTR) from HIV-1
    855..873     +  promoter       T7 promoter: promoter for bacteriophage T7 RNA polymerase
    896..1282    +  CDS            MS2: bacteriophage MS2 coat protein binds to a specific stem-loop structure in the viral RNA (Peabody, 1993)
   1325..1351    +  CDS            3xHA (fragment): three tandem HA epitope tags
   1391..1756    +  CDS            STAU1 (fragment): STAU1_HUMAN - Also known as STAU. Experimental evidence at protein level: Swiss-Prot protein existence level 1. (Microbial infection) Plays a role in virus particles production of many viruses including of HIV-1, HERV-K, ebola virus and influenza virus. Acts by interacting with various viral proteins involved in particle budding process. From Homo sapiens (Human).
   1756..2880    +  CDS            Stau1 (fragment): STAU1_MOUSE - Also known as Stau. Experimental evidence at protein level: Swiss-Prot protein existence level 1. Binds double-stranded RNA (regardless of the sequence) and tubulin. May play a role in specific positioning of mRNAs at given sites in the cell by cross-linking cytoskeletal and RNA components, and in stimulating their translation at the site. From Mus musculus (Mouse).
   2906..2924    -  promoter       SP6 promoter: promoter for bacteriophage SP6 RNA polymerase
   2950..3174    +  polyA_signal   bGH poly(A) signal: bovine growth hormone polyadenylation signal
   3178..3199    +  promoter       SV40 promoter (fragment): SV40 enhancer and early promoter
   3220..3648    +  rep_origin     f1 ori (sequence partly withheld): f1 bacteriophage origin of replication; arrow indicates direction of (+) strand synthesis
   3662..3991    +  promoter       SV40 promoter: SV40 enhancer and early promoter
   4058..4849    +  CDS            neo: KKA2_KLEPN - Also known as kan, nptII. Experimental evidence at protein level: Swiss-Prot protein existence level 1. Resistance to kanamycin, neomycin, paromomycin, ribostamycin, butirosin and gentamicin B. From Klebsiella pneumoniae.
   4873..5031    +  CDS            ble (fragment): BLE_KLEPN - Experimental evidence at protein level: Swiss-Prot protein existence level 1. Binding protein with a strong affinity to the bleomycin family of antibiotics. Binds to CL990; an antimitotic-antibiotic compound. From Klebsiella pneumoniae.
   5026..5147    +  polyA_signal   SV40 poly(A) signal: SV40 polyadenylation signal
   5220..5236    -  protein_bind   lac operator: The lac repressor binds to the lac operator to inhibit transcription in E. coli. This inhibition can be relieved by adding lactose or isopropyl-β-D-thiogalactopyranoside (IPTG). lac repressor encoded by lacI
   5244..5274    -  promoter       lac promoter: promoter for the E. coli lac operon
   5289..5310    -  protein_bind   CAP binding site: CAP binding activates transcription in the presence of cAMP. E. coli catabolite activator protein
   5323..5415    -  CDS            lacI (fragment): lac repressor; lacI; The lac repressor binds to the lac operator to inhibit transcription in E. coli. This inhibition can be relieved by adding lactose or isopropyl-β-D-thiogalactopyranoside (IPTG).
   5598..6186    -  rep_origin     ori: high-copy-number ColE1/pMB1/pBR322/pUC origin of replication
   6357..7217    -  CDS            AmpR: β-lactamase; bla; confers resistance to ampicillin, carbenicillin, and related antibiotics
   7218..7322    -  promoter       AmpR promoter: bla
