[The description below was written by a language model from this plasmid's Addgene catalogue record and pLannotate feature annotations shown in this document.]
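Description:
pcDNA3.1-MS2-HA-HsStaufen1-T2_V is a mammalian expression plasmid of about 7.4 kb encoding human Staufen1 (STAU1, transcript variant T2) as a fusion to the bacteriophage MS2 coat protein and an HA epitope. The catalogue lists the backbone as unknown, but the name and the annotated features fit a pcDNA3.1-type vector. It carries a high-copy ColE1/pUC origin and a β-lactamase gene for ampicillin selection in E. coli, plus an f1 origin. An SV40 promoter-driven neomycin phosphotransferase cassette with an SV40 poly(A) signal would allow G418 selection of transfected mammalian cells.

The expression unit is driven by the CMV immediate-early enhancer and promoter and terminated by the bGH polyadenylation signal. A T7 promoter lies upstream of the open reading frame and an SP6 promoter in reverse orientation lies downstream. The reading frame runs MS2 coat protein, then a short HA tag (annotated as a fragment of a 3xHA element), then the Staufen1 coding sequence. The automated annotation labels much or all of the Staufen1 region as matching the mouse orthologue. The record, however, gives the species as human and cites a human reference transcript, so these labels most likely reflect high sequence conservation. The short HIV-1 LTR, ble and lacI fragment hits are probably incidental matches to backbone sequence.

The MS2 coat protein binds a specific RNA stem-loop, so fusions of this kind are generally used in tethering assays, in which the protein is recruited to a reporter mRNA carrying MS2 binding sites to test its effect on mRNA fate. The record itself states only mammalian expression as the purpose. The repository-sequenced and depositor sequences differ by a few nucleotides in length but show the same feature layout.
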