Addgene plasmid #147739: pcDNA3.1-MS2-HA-HsStaufen1-T2_V
Purpose: Mammalian Expression of HsStaufen1-T2
Depositing lab: Elisa Izaurralde. Depositing organization: Max Planck Institute for Developmental Biology.
Backbone
  Vector backbone: Unknown
  Vector type: Mammalian Expression
Growth in bacteria
  Bacterial resistance: Ampicillin, 100 μg/mL
  Growth temperature: 37°C
  Growth strain: DH5alpha
  Copy number: High Copy
Gene/Insert
  Gene/Insert name: HsStaufen1-T2
  Species: H. sapiens (human)
  Entrez Gene: STAU1 (a.k.a. PPP1R150, STAU)
  Cloning method: Unknown
Terms and licenses: Academic/Nonprofit Terms; Industry Terms: Not Available to Industry
Depositor comments: sequence given by NCBI:NM_017452.2 Plasmids from this collection were made available to the research community and donated after the lab closed. Please note that the sequence provided by the depositing laboratory may be theoretical/predicted or based on Sanger sequencing results. There may be discrepancies between sequencing results obtained by Addgene and the depositor sequence. If an Addgene verified sequence is not available, please contact before placing your order to request that our lab fully sequence the plasmid.
How to cite: pcDNA3.1-MS2-HA-HsStaufen1-T2_V was a gift from Elisa Izaurralde (Addgene plasmid # 147739)
